Addgene plasmid #16755: XE254 pCDNA3.1(zeo)-hDsh3-497-716
Depositing lab: Randall Moon. Depositing organization: University of Washington. Publication: The KLHL12-Cullin-3 ubiquitin ligase negatively regulates the Wnt-beta-catenin pathway by targeting Dishevelled for degradation. Angers S, Thorpe CJ, Biechele TL, Goldenberg SJ, Zheng N, MacCoss MJ, Moon RT. Nat Cell Biol. 2006 Apr . 8(4):348-57. 10.1038/ncb1381 PubMed 16547521.
Backbone
  Vector backbone: pCDNA3.1+zeo
  Backbone manufacturer: Invitrogen
  Backbone size w/o insert (bp): 5015
  Vector type: Mammalian Expression
  Selectable markers: Zeocin
Growth in bacteria
  Bacterial resistance: Ampicillin, 100 μg/mL
  Growth temperature: 37°C
  Growth strain: DH5alpha
  Copy number: High Copy
Gene/Insert
  Gene/Insert name: FLAG-497-716-Dsh3 (alt names: dsh3; dvl3)
  Species: H. sapiens (human)
  Mutation: aa 497-716
  Entrez Gene: DVL3 (a.k.a. DRS3)
  Tag / fusion protein: flag
  Cloning method: Restriction Enzyme
  Sequencing primers: 5′ NA
Terms and licenses: Academic/Nonprofit Terms; Industry Terms: Not Available to Industry
Depositor comments: Nature Cell Biology 8, 348 - 357. (2006)
How to cite: XE254 pCDNA3.1(zeo)-hDsh3-497-716 was a gift from Randall Moon (Addgene plasmid # 16755 ; http://n2t.net/addgene:16755 ; RRID:Addgene_16755)
