[The description below was written by a language model from this plasmid's Addgene catalogue record and pLannotate feature annotations shown in this document.]
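Description:
XE254 pCDNA3.1(zeo)-hDsh3-497-716 is a mammalian expression plasmid built on the Invitrogen pcDNA3.1(+)zeo backbone. It carries a FLAG-tagged C-terminal fragment of human Dishevelled-3 (DVL3, also called Dsh3) spanning amino acids 497–716. The full depositor sequence is 5,680 nt. In E. coli the plasmid replicates from a high-copy ColE1/pUC-type origin and is selected with ampicillin through the bla gene and its own promoter. An f1 origin is also present, which can support single-stranded DNA production. For mammalian selection, the Sh ble (BleoR) gene confers Zeocin resistance. It sits behind both the SV40 early promoter and the bacterial EM7 promoter and is followed by an SV40 poly(A) signal, so the marker can be expressed in either host.

The expression cassette is driven by the human CMV immediate-early enhancer and promoter. A T7 promoter lies just downstream and could be used for in vitro transcription. The annotated FLAG epitope precedes the roughly 660 bp DVL3 fragment, placing the tag at the N-terminus, and the transcript ends at the bovine growth hormone polyadenylation signal. Several small annotations, including a short HIV-1 LTR match, a partial SV40 promoter hit, a Klebsiella ble fragment, and lac promoter/operator and lacI remnants, look like partial sequence-similarity matches or backbone leftovers rather than functional payload elements.

The associated publication concerns KLHL12–Cullin-3 ubiquitin ligase regulation of Wnt/β-catenin signalling through Dishevelled degradation. A tagged truncation like this one is suited to domain-mapping work, such as testing which region of Dishevelled mediates protein interactions, though the record does not state the specific experiments it was used for.
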