Features (pLannotate 1.2.2; 22 found; start..end, strand, type, name):
     36..80      -  misc_feature   bom (fragment): basis of mobility region from pBR322
    235..614     +  enhancer       CMV enhancer: human cytomegalovirus immediate early enhancer
    615..818     +  promoter       CMV promoter: human cytomegalovirus (CMV) immediate early promoter
    814..847     +  LTR            5' LTR (truncated) (fragment): truncated 5' long terminal repeat (LTR) from HIV-1
    863..881     +  promoter       T7 promoter: promoter for bacteriophage T7 RNA polymerase
    947..967     +  CDS            FLAG (fragment): FLAG® epitope tag, followed by an enterokinase cleavage site
    980..1639    +  CDS            DVL3 (fragment): DVL3_HUMAN - Also known as KIAA0208. Experimental evidence at protein level: Swiss-Prot protein existence level 1. Involved in the signal transduction pathway mediated by multiple Wnt genes. From Homo sapiens (Human).
   1693..1917    +  polyA_signal   bGH poly(A) signal: bovine growth hormone polyadenylation signal
   1921..1942    +  promoter       SV40 promoter (fragment): SV40 enhancer and early promoter
   1963..2391    +  rep_origin     f1 ori (sequence partly withheld): f1 bacteriophage origin of replication; arrow indicates direction of (+) strand synthesis
   2405..2735    +  promoter       SV40 promoter: SV40 enhancer and early promoter
   2783..2830    +  promoter       EM7 promoter: synthetic bacterial promoter&nbsp
   2849..3223    +  CDS            BleoR: antibiotic-binding protein; Sh ble from Streptoalloteichus hindustanus; confers resistance to bleomycin, phleomycin, and Zeocin™
   3233..3358    +  CDS            ble (fragment): BLE_KLEPN - Experimental evidence at protein level: Swiss-Prot protein existence level 1. Binding protein with a strong affinity to the bleomycin family of antibiotics. Binds to CL990; an antimitotic-antibiotic compound. From Klebsiella pneumoniae.
   3353..3474    +  polyA_signal   SV40 poly(A) signal: SV40 polyadenylation signal
   3547..3563    -  protein_bind   lac operator: The lac repressor binds to the lac operator to inhibit transcription in E. coli. This inhibition can be relieved by adding lactose or isopropyl-β-D-thiogalactopyranoside (IPTG). lac repressor encoded by lacI
   3571..3601    -  promoter       lac promoter: promoter for the E. coli lac operon
   3616..3637    -  protein_bind   CAP binding site: CAP binding activates transcription in the presence of cAMP. E. coli catabolite activator protein
   3650..3742    -  CDS            lacI (fragment): lac repressor; lacI; The lac repressor binds to the lac operator to inhibit transcription in E. coli. This inhibition can be relieved by adding lactose or isopropyl-β-D-thiogalactopyranoside (IPTG).
   3925..4513    -  rep_origin     ori: high-copy-number ColE1/pMB1/pBR322/pUC origin of replication
   4684..5544    -  CDS            AmpR: β-lactamase; bla; confers resistance to ampicillin, carbenicillin, and related antibiotics
   5545..5649    -  promoter       AmpR promoter: bla
>Addgene plasmid #16755 | XE254 pCDNA3.1(zeo)-hDsh3-497-716 | depositor full sequence | sequence record 43808 | XE254 pCDNA3.1(zeo)-hDsh3-497-716 sequence 5680 bps
GACGGATCGGGAGATCTCCCGATCCCCTATGGTCGACTCTCAGTACAATCTGCTCTGATGCCGCATAGTT
AAGCCAGTATCTGCTCCCTGCTTGTGTGTTGGAGGTCGCTGAGTAGTGCGCGAGCAAAATTTAAGCTACA
ACAAGGCAAGGCTTGACCGACAATTGCATGAAGAATCTGCTTAGGGTTAGGCGTTTTGCGCTGCTTCGCG
ATGTACGGGCCAGATATACGCGTTGACATTGATTATTGACTAGTTATTAATAGTAATCAATTACGGGGTC
ATTAGTTCATAGCCCATATATGGAGTTCCGCGTTACATAACTTACGGTAAATGGCCCGCCTGGCTGACCG
CCCAACGACCCCCGCCCATTGACGTCAATAATGACGTATGTTCCCATAGTAACGCCAATAGGGACTTTCC
ATTGACGTCAATGGGTGGACTATTTACGGTAAACTGCCCACTTGGCAGTACATCAAGTGTATCATATGCC
AAGTACGCCCCCTATTGACGTCAATGACGGTAAATGGCCCGCCTGGCATTATGCCCAGTACATGACCTTA
TGGGACTTTCCTACTTGGCAGTACATCTACGTATTAGTCATCGCTATTACCATGGTGATGCGGTTTTGGC
AGTACATCAATGGGCGTGGATAGCGGTTTGACTCACGGGGATTTCCAAGTCTCCACCCCATTGACGTCAA
TGGGAGTTTGTTTTGGCACCAAAATCAACGGGACTTTCCAAAATGTCGTAACAACTCCGCCCCATTGACG
CAAATGGGCGGTAGGCGTGTACGGTGGGAGGTCTATATAAGCAGAGCTCTCTGGCTAACTAGAGAACCCA
CTGCTTACTGGCTTATCGAAATTAATACGACTCACTATAGGGAGACCCAAGCTGGCTAGCGTTTAAACTT
AAGCTTGGTACCGAGCTCGGATCCGCCACCATGGACTACAAGGACGACGACGACAAGGGCGGCGCGCCAC
TCTGCGGCAACATGGCCAACCTGTCTCTCCACGATCACGATGGCTCCAGTGGCGCCTCTGACCAGGACAC
ACTGGCCCCTTTGCCGCACCCGGGGGCCGCCCCTTGGCCCATGGCTTTCCCGTACCAGTACCCGCCACCC
CCGCACCCATACAACCCGCACCCGGGCTTCCCGGAGCTGGGCTACAGCTACGGCGGGGGCAGCGCCAGCA
GTCAGCACAGCGAAGGCAGTCGGAGCAGTGGCTCCAACCGTAGCGGCAGCGATCGGAGGAAGGAGAAGGA
CCCGAAGGCCGGGGACTCCAAGTCCGGGGGCAGCGGCAGCGAATCGGACCACACCACACGCAGCAGCCTG
CGGGGGCCGCGGGAGCGGGCGCCCAGCGAGCGCTCAGGTCCGGCGGCCAGCGAGCACAGCCACCGCAGCC
ACCATTCCCTGGCCAGCAGCCTTCGCAGCCACCACACACACCCGAGCTACGGTCCTCCCGGAGTGCCCCC
TCTCTACGGCCCCCCCATGCTGATGATGCCCCCGCCGCCCGCGGCCATGGGGCCCCCAGGAGCCCCTCCG
GGCCGCGACCTGGCCTCAGTGCCCCCGGAACTGACCGCCAGCAGACAGTCCTTCCGCATGGCCATGGGAA
ACCCCAGTGAGTTCTTTGTGGATGTGATGTGAGCGGCCGCTCGAGTCTAGAGGGCCCGTTTAAACCCGCT
GATCAGCCTCGACTGTGCCTTCTAGTTGCCAGCCATCTGTTGTTTGCCCCTCCCCCGTGCCTTCCTTGAC
CCTGGAAGGTGCCACTCCCACTGTCCTTTCCTAATAAAATGAGGAAATTGCATCGCATTGTCTGAGTAGG
TGTCATTCTATTCTGGGGGGTGGGGTGGGGCAGGACAGCAAGGGGGAGGATTGGGAAGACAATAGCAGGC
ATGCTGGGGATGCGGTGGGCTCTATGGCTTCTGAGGCGGAAAGAACCAGCTGGGGCTCTAGGGGGTATCC
CC
[124 nt withheld, positions 1963-2086]
C
[32 nt withheld, positions 2088-2119]
CA
[57 nt withheld, positions 2122-2178]
A
[49 nt withheld, positions 2180-2228]
CCTTTGACGTTGGAGTCCACGTTCTTT
[37 nt withheld, positions 2256-2292]
ACCCTATCTCGGTCTATTCTTTTGATTTATAAGGGATTTTGGGGATTTCGGCCTATTGGTTAAAAAATGA
GCTGATTTAACAAAAATTTAACGCGAATTAATTCTGTGGAATGTGTGTCAGTTAGGGTGTGGAAAGTCCC
CAGGCTCCCCAGGCAGGCAGAAGTATGCAAAGCATGCATCTCAATTAGTCAGCAACCAGGTGTGGAAAGT
CCCCAGGCTCCCCAGCAGGCAGAAGTATGCAAAGCATGCATCTCAATTAGTCAGCAACCATAGTCCCGCC
CCTAACTCCGCCCATCCCGCCCCTAACTCCGCCCAGTTCCGCCCATTCTCCGCCCCATGGCTGACTAATT
TTTTTTATTTATGCAGAGGCCGAGGCCGCCTCTGCCTCTGAGCTATTCCAGAAGTAGTGAGGAGGCTTTT
TTGGAGGCCTAGGCTTTTGCAAAAAGCTCCCGGGAGCTTGTATATCCATTTTCGGATCTGATCAGCACGT
GTTGACAATTAATCATCGGCATAGTATATCGGCATAGTATAATACGACAAGGTGAGGAACTAAACCATGG
CCAAGTTGACCAGTGCCGTTCCGGTGCTCACCGCGCGCGACGTCGCCGGAGCGGTCGAGTTCTGGACCGA
CCGGCTCGGGTTCTCCCGGGACTTCGTGGAGGACGACTTCGCCGGTGTGGTCCGGGACGACGTGACCCTG
TTCATCAGCGCGGTCCAGGACCAGGTGGTGCCGGACAACACCCTGGCCTGGGTGTGGGTGCGCGGCCTGG
ACGAGCTGTACGCCGAGTGGTCGGAGGTCGTGTCCACGAACTTCCGGGACGCCTCCGGGCCGGCCATGAC
CGAGATCGGCGAGCAGCCGTGGGGGCGGGAGTTCGCCCTGCGCGACCCGGCCGGCAACTGCGTGCACTTC
GTGGCCGAGGAGCAGGACTGACACGTGCTACGAGATTTCGATTCCACCGCCGCCTTCTATGAAAGGTTGG
GCTTCGGAATCGTTTTCCGGGACGCCGGCTGGATGATCCTCCAGCGCGGGGATCTCATGCTGGAGTTCTT
CGCCCACCCCAACTTGTTTATTGCAGCTTATAATGGTTACAAATAAAGCAATAGCATCACAAATTTCACA
AATAAAGCATTTTTTTCACTGCATTCTAGTTGTGGTTTGTCCAAACTCATCAATGTATCTTATCATGTCT
GTATACCGTCGACCTCTAGCTAGAGCTTGGCGTAATCATGGTCATAGCTGTTTCCTGTGTGAAATTGTTA
TCCGCTCACAATTCCACACAACATACGAGCCGGAAGCATAAAGTGTAAAGCCTGGGGTGCCTAATGAGTG
AGCTAACTCACATTAATTGCGTTGCGCTCACTGCCCGCTTTCCAGTCGGGAAACCTGTCGTGCCAGCTGC
ATTAATGAATCGGCCAACGCGCGGGGAGAGGCGGTTTGCGTATTGGGCGCTCTTCCGCTTCCTCGCTCAC
TGACTCGCTGCGCTCGGTCGTTCGGCTGCGGCGAGCGGTATCAGCTCACTCAAAGGCGGTAATACGGTTA
TCCACAGAATCAGGGGATAACGCAGGAAAGAACATGTGAGCAAAAGGCCAGCAAAAGGCCAGGAACCGTA
AAAAGGCCGCGTTGCTGGCGTTTTTCCATAGGCTCCGCCCCCCTGACGAGCATCACAAAAATCGACGCTC
AAGTCAGAGGTGGCGAAACCCGACAGGACTATAAAGATACCAGGCGTTTCCCCCTGGAAGCTCCCTCGTG
CGCTCTCCTGTTCCGACCCTGCCGCTTACCGGATACCTGTCCGCCTTTCTCCCTTCGGGAAGCGTGGCGC
TTTCTCAATGCTCACGCTGTAGGTATCTCAGTTCGGTGTAGGTCGTTCGCTCCAAGCTGGGCTGTGTGCA
CGAACCCCCCGTTCAGCCCGACCGCTGCGCCTTATCCGGTAACTATCGTCTTGAGTCCAACCCGGTAAGA
CACGACTTATCGCCACTGGCAGCAGCCACTGGTAACAGGATTAGCAGAGCGAGGTATGTAGGCGGTGCTA
CAGAGTTCTTGAAGTGGTGGCCTAACTACGGCTACACTAGAAGGACAGTATTTGGTATCTGCGCTCTGCT
GAAGCCAGTTACCTTCGGAAAAAGAGTTGGTAGCTCTTGATCCGGCAAACAAACCACCGCTGGTAGCGGT
GGTTTTTTTGTTTGCAAGCAGCAGATTACGCGCAGAAAAAAAGGATCTCAAGAAGATCCTTTGATCTTTT
CTACGGGGTCTGACGCTCAGTGGAACGAAAACTCACGTTAAGGGATTTTGGTCATGAGATTATCAAAAAG
GATCTTCACCTAGATCCTTTTAAATTAAAAATGAAGTTTTAAATCAATCTAAAGTATATATGAGTAAACT
TGGTCTGACAGTTACCAATGCTTAATCAGTGAGGCACCTATCTCAGCGATCTGTCTATTTCGTTCATCCA
TAGTTGCCTGACTCCCCGTCGTGTAGATAACTACGATACGGGAGGGCTTACCATCTGGCCCCAGTGCTGC
AATGATACCGCGAGACCCACGCTCACCGGCTCCAGATTTATCAGCAATAAACCAGCCAGCCGGAAGGGCC
GAGCGCAGAAGTGGTCCTGCAACTTTATCCGCCTCCATCCAGTCTATTAATTGTTGCCGGGAAGCTAGAG
TAAGTAGTTCGCCAGTTAATAGTTTGCGCAACGTTGTTGCCATTGCTACAGGCATCGTGGTGTCACGCTC
GTCGTTTGGTATGGCTTCATTCAGCTCCGGTTCCCAACGATCAAGGCGAGTTACATGATCCCCCATGTTG
TGCAAAAAAGCGGTTAGCTCCTTCGGTCCTCCGATCGTTGTCAGAAGTAAGTTGGCCGCAGTGTTATCAC
TCATGGTTATGGCAGCACTGCATAATTCTCTTACTGTCATGCCATCCGTAAGATGCTTTTCTGTGACTGG
TGAGTACTCAACCAAGTCATTCTGAGAATAGTGTATGCGGCGACCGAGTTGCTCTTGCCCGGCGTCAATA
CGGGATAATACCGCGCCACATAGCAGAACTTTAAAAGTGCTCATCATTGGAAAACGTTCTTCGGGGCGAA
AACTCTCAAGGATCTTACCGCTGTTGAGATCCAGTTCGATGTAACCCACTCGTGCACCCAACTGATCTTC
AGCATCTTTTACTTTCACCAGCGTTTCTGGGTGAGCAAAAACAGGAAGGCAAAATGCCGCAAAAAAGGGA
ATAAGGGCGACACGGAAATGTTGAATACTCATACTCTTCCTTTTTCAATATTATTGAAGCATTTATCAGG
GTTATTGTCTCATGAGCGGATACATATTTGAATGTATTTAGAAAAATAAACAAATAGGGGTTCCGCGCAC
ATTTCCCCGAAAAGTGCCACCTGACGTC
