>Addgene plasmid #16755 | XE254 pCDNA3.1(zeo)-hDsh3-497-716 | addgene partial sequence | sequence record 23462 | 16755 with CMV-F
TTTAGCAGAGCTCTCTGGCTACTAGAGAACCCACTGCTTACTGGCTTATCGAAATTAATACGACTCACTA
TAGGGAGACCCAAGCTGGCTAGCGTTTAAACTTAAGCTTGGTACCGAGCTCGGATCCGCCACCATGGACT
ACAAGGACGACGACGACAAGGGCGGCGCGCCACTCTGCGGCAACATGGCCAACCTGTCTCTCCACGATCA
CGATGGCTCCAGTGGCGCCTCTGACCAGGACACACTGGCCCCTTTGCCGCACCCGGGGGCCGCCCCTTGG
CCCATGGCTTTCCCGTACCAGTACCCGCCACCCCCGCACCCATACAACCCGCACCCGGGCTTCCCGGAGC
TGGGCTACAGCTACGGCGGGGGCAGCGCCAGCAGTCAGCACAGCGAAGGCAGTCGGAGCAGTGGCTCCAA
CCGTAGCGGCAGCGATCGGAGGAAGGAGAAGGACCCGAAGGCCGGGGACTCCAAGTCCGGGGGCAGCGGC
AGCGAATCGGACCACACCACACGCAGCAGCCTGCGGGGGCCGCGGGAGCGGGCGCCCAGCGAGCGCTCAG
GGCCGGCGGCCAGCGAGCACAGCCACCGCAGCCACCATTCCCTGGCCAGCAGCCTTCGCAGCCACCACAC
ACACCCGAGCTACNTCCTTCNNGGGAGTGCCCCCTTTTCTACGGCCCCCCCATGCTGTGGATGCCCCTGC
CGCCCGCGGCCATGGGGCCCCCAGGAGCCCCTCCGGGCCGCGACCTGGCCTCAGTGCCCCCGAANTGACC
GCCAGCAGACAGTCTTNCGCATGGCCATGGAA
